Addgene plasmid #207788: qTAG-C-moxGFP-Puro-LAMP1
Purpose: Donor template for moxGFP-2A-Puro insertion into the C-terminus of the LAMP1 locus. For lysosome visualization.To be co-transfected with sgRNA plasmid px330-LAMP1 (Addgene #207787)
Depositing lab: Laurence Pelletier. Depositing organization: Sinai Health System. Publication: qTAG: an adaptable plasmid scaffold for CRISPR-based endogenous tagging. Philip R, Sharma A, Matellan L, Erpf AC, Hsu WH, Tkach JM, Wyatt HDM, Pelletier L. EMBO J. 2024 Dec 12. doi: 10.1038/s44318-024-00337-5. PubMed 39668248.
Backbone
  Vector backbone: pUC19
  Backbone manufacturer: Invitrogen
  Backbone size w/o insert (bp): 2686
  Vector type: Mammalian Expression, CRISPR ; Donor Template
  Selectable markers: Puromycin
Growth in bacteria
  Bacterial resistance: Ampicillin, 100 μg/mL
  Growth temperature: 37°C
  Growth strain: DH5alpha
  Copy number: High Copy
Gene/Insert
  Gene/Insert name: LAMP1 Homology Arms flanking a moxGFP-Puro Cassette (alt name: LAMP1)
  Species: H. sapiens (human)
  Insert size (bp): 2987
  Entrez Gene: LAMP1 (a.k.a. CD107a, LAMPA, LGP120)
  Cloning method: Unknown
  Sequencing primers: 5′ CTGCAAGGCGATTAAGTTGGGTAAC; 3′ GGCTCGTATGTTGTGTGGAATTGT
Terms and licenses: Academic/Nonprofit Terms; Industry Terms: Not Available to Industry
Depositor comments: To be co-transfected with sgRNA plasmid px330-LAMP1 (Addgene #207787): https://www.addgene.org/207787 . Please visit https://www.biorxiv.org/content/10.1101/2023.11.01.565029v3 for bioRxiv preprint.
How to cite: qTAG-C-moxGFP-Puro-LAMP1 was a gift from Laurence Pelletier (Addgene plasmid # 207788 ; http://n2t.net/addgene:207788 ; RRID:Addgene_207788)
