[The description below was written by a language model from this plasmid's Addgene catalogue record and pLannotate feature annotations shown in this document.]
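Description:
qTAG-C-moxGFP-Puro-LAMP1 is a CRISPR homology-directed repair donor template built on the pUC19 cloning backbone, designed to tag the human LAMP1 gene at its endogenous C-terminus. It is propagated in E. coli as a high-copy plasmid through the ColE1/pUC-type origin and selected with ampicillin via the β-lactamase gene and its own promoter. Remnants of the pUC19 lacZα region, lac promoter/operator and CAP site flank the insert, and the short bom, rop and lacI fragments called by the annotation are backbone vestiges with no role in the design.

The roughly 3 kb insert consists of LAMP1 homology arms surrounding a moxGFP-Puro cassette. The annotated fragment of the LAMP1 coding sequence lies at the end of the upstream arm and sits immediately ahead of moxGFP, a monomeric, rapidly maturing green fluorescent protein. According to the record, a 2A element links this to the puromycin N-acetyltransferase gene, although the 2A itself is not annotated in the feature table. No mammalian promoter is annotated in the cassette, consistent with both the tag and the resistance marker relying on the endogenous LAMP1 promoter after correct in-frame integration, so puromycin selection should enrich for edited cells. The puromycin gene is bracketed by lox71 and lox66 sites, mutant loxP variants in the same orientation, which would allow Cre-mediated excision of the marker after selection.

The plasmid is meant to be co-transfected with a companion px330-based plasmid carrying the LAMP1-targeting sgRNA, producing cells that express LAMP1-moxGFP at native levels for visualising lysosomes.
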