Features (pLannotate 1.2.2; 15 found; start..end, strand, type, name):
    137..236     +  misc_feature   bom (fragment): basis of mobility region from pBR322
    242..399     -  CDS            lacZα (fragment): LacZα fragment of β-galactosidase; lacZ fragment
    964..1101    +  CDS            LAMP1 (fragment): human lysosome-associated membrane glycoprotein 1
   1129..1845    +  CDS            moxGFP: moxGFP is a basic (constitutively fluorescent) green fluorescent protein published in 2015, derived from Aequorea victoria. It is reported to be a rapidly-maturing monomer.
   1918..1951    +  protein_bind   lox71: Left element (LE) mutant of loxP (Araki et al., 2010). Cre-mediated recombination occurs in the 8-bp core sequence (GCATACAT). Cre recombinase
   2026..2622    +  CDS            PuroR (fragment): puromycin N-acetyltransferase; pac from Streptomyces; confers resistance to puromycin
   2629..2662    +  protein_bind   lox66: Right element (RE) mutant of loxP (Araki et al., 2010). Cre-mediated recombination occurs in the 8-bp core sequence (GCATACAT). Cre recombinase
   3431..3447    -  protein_bind   lac operator: The lac repressor binds to the lac operator to inhibit transcription in E. coli. This inhibition can be relieved by adding lactose or isopropyl-β-D-thiogalactopyranoside (IPTG). lac repressor encoded by lacI
   3455..3485    -  promoter       lac promoter: promoter for the E. coli lac operon
   3500..3521    -  protein_bind   CAP binding site: CAP binding activates transcription in the presence of cAMP. E. coli catabolite activator protein
   3534..3626    -  CDS            lacI (fragment): lac repressor; lacI; The lac repressor binds to the lac operator to inhibit transcription in E. coli. This inhibition can be relieved by adding lactose or isopropyl-β-D-thiogalactopyranoside (IPTG).
   3809..4397    -  rep_origin     ori: high-copy-number ColE1/pMB1/pBR322/pUC origin of replication
   4568..5428    -  CDS            AmpR: β-lactamase; bla; confers resistance to ampicillin, carbenicillin, and related antibiotics
   5429..5533    -  promoter       AmpR promoter: bla
   5628..35      +  CDS            rop (fragment) (across the origin): Rop protein, which maintains plasmids at low copy number; rop
>Addgene plasmid #207788 | qTAG-C-moxGFP-Puro-LAMP1 | addgene full sequence | sequence record 416383 | Addgene NGS Result
TCGCGCGTTTCGGTGATGACGGTGAAAACCTCTGACACATGCAGCTCCCGGAGACGGTCACAGCTTGTCT
GTAAGCGGATGCCGGGAGCAGACAAGCCCGTCAGGGCGCGTCAGCGGGTGTTGGCGGGTGTCGGGGCTGG
CTTAACTATGCGGCATCAGAGCAGATTGTACTGAGAGTGCACCATATGCGGTGTGAAATACCGCACAGAT
GCGTAAGGAGAAAATACCGCATCAGGCGCCATTCGCCATTCAGGCTGCGCAACTGTTGGGAAGGGCGATC
GGTGCGGGCCTCTTCGCTATTACGCCAGCTGGCGAAAGGGGGATGTGCTGCAAGGCGATTAAGTTGGGTA
ACGCCAGGGTTTTCCCAGTCACGACGTTGTAAAACGACGGCCAGTGAATTCTTGGCTCTGGTGAGTGTCA
CCGAGGGCAGCTGTCGCGGGGTGTGGAGGACGTGCTTCAGACTCCGCCTGTGGACGTTTAGTCGCTTCCG
TGTGGGCTGGGGCGACGCCCCTGTTCCTCTGCAAGGAGCTGTTTCTTCTTGCCGGTCTGAGATTCTAGAG
GTAACTCCCCCTGCTTTAGAGAGGCCCAGCGTGTCTCTCAGCTGGGAGCCCCTGGTACCATTTGAGAGTA
AGGGAATCATTTTAAGAAACAGTGGTGGCGCTTCTCCCATGAACGTTGAATACAACACTGTCATCTGATG
TGCACAGAGGCCCTGGACGCAGCACAGCTGTCCGGCCACAGCCCCTGATTCCAGACGGGGGAGAGACGTG
TGTGGTTTCCTCGCCGTGCAGAGAGCACCAGTCTCTGCAGCGGCTTCCCCAAGTGACAATTCCAGCTAGA
GCTGGAACCTTCCGCCAGGGTTCCTCTTTGCCTTTTGGCTGATGTGGGGGAGTGGTGGGGAGAGAGGCCT
GTTTGCAGGCCCCTGTGTGAGCAGAGCCCTGACACCATCCGTCTGTCTTGGCAGTGGAGGAGTGTCTGCT
GGACGAGAACAGCATGCTGATCCCCATCGCTGTGGGTGGTGCCCTGGCGGGGCTGGTCCTCATCGTCCTC
ATCGCCTACCTCGTCGGCAGGAAGAGGAGTCACGCAGGCTATCAGACTATCGGAGGAAGCGGAGGATCTG
GCGGTACCATGGTGAGCAAGGGCGAGGAGCTGTTCACCGGGGTGGTGCCCATCCTGGTCGAGCTGGACGG
CGACGTGAACGGCCACAAGTTCTCCGTGCGGGGCGAGGGCGAGGGCGATGCCACCAACGGCAAGCTGACC
CTGAAGTTCATCAGCACCACCGGCAAGCTGCCCGTGCCCTGGCCCACCCTCGTGACCACCCTGACCTACG
GCGTGCAGAGCTTCTCCCGCTACCCCGACCACATGAAGCGCCACGACTTCTTCAAGAGCGCCATGCCCGA
AGGCTACGTCCAGGAGCGCACCATCTCCTTCAAGGACGACGGCACCTACAAGACCCGCGCCGAGGTGAAG
TTCGAGGGCGACACCCTGGTGAACCGCATCGAGCTGAAGGGCATCGACTTCAAGGAGGACGGCAACATCC
TGGGGCACAAGCTGGAGTACAACTTCAACTCCCACAACGTCTATATCACCGCCGACAAGCAGAAGAACGG
CATCAAGGCCAACTTCAAGATCCGCCATAACGTGGAGGACGGCTCCGTGCAGCTCGCCGACCACTACCAG
CAGAACACCCCCATCGGCGACGGCCCCGTGCTGCTGCCCGACAACCACTACCTGTCCACCCAGTCCAAGC
TGTCCAAAGACCCCAACGAGAAGCGCGATCACATGGTCCTGCTGGAGTTCGTGACCGCCGCCGGGATCAC
TCACGGCATGGACGAGCTGTACAAGGGCTCTGGCTACCCCTACGACGTGCCCGACTACGCCGGCTATCCG
TATGATGTCCCGGACTATGCAACGCGTTACCGTTCGTATAGCATACATTATACGAAGTTATCTGGATCCG
GAGCTACTAACTTCAGCCTGCTGAAGCAGGCCGGAGACGTGGAGGAGAACCCTGGACCTTCTAGAATGAC
CGAGTACAAGCCCACGGTGCGCCTCGCCACCCGCGACGACGTCCCCAGGGCCGTACGCACCCTCGCCGCC
GCGTTCGCCGACTACCCCGCCACGCGCCACACCGTCGATCCGGACCGCCACATCGAGCGGGTCACCGAGC
TGCAAGAACTCTTCCTCACGCGCGTCGGGCTCGACATCGGCAAGGTGTGGGTCGCGGACGACGGCGCCGC
GGTGGCGGTCTGGACCACGCCGGAGAGCGTCGAAGCGGGGGCGGTGTTCGCCGAGATCGGCCCGCGCATG
GCCGAGTTGAGCGGTTCCCGGCTGGCCGCGCAGCAACAGATGGAAGGCCTCCTGGCGCCGCACCGGCCCA
AGGAGCCCGCGTGGTTCCTGGCCACCGTCGGCGTCTCGCCCGACCACCAGGGCAAGGGTCTGGGCAGCGC
CGTCGTGCTCCCCGGAGTGGAGGCGGCCGAGCGCGCCGGGGTGCCCGCCTTCCTGGAGACCTCCGCGCCC
CGCAACCTCCCCTTCTACGAGCGGCTCGGCTTCACCGTCACCGCCGACGTCGAGGTGCCCGAAGGACCGC
GCACCTGGTGCATGACCCGCAAGCCCGGTGCCCCCGGGATAACTTCGTATAGCATACATTATACGAACGG
TAGCCTCGAGACCGGTAAGAGCAAGTGATAGCCTGGTGCACGCATGCACAGCAGCTGCAGGGGCCTCTGT
TCCTTTCTCTGGGCTTAGGGTCCTGTCGAAGGGGAGGCACACTTTCTGGCAAACGTTTCTCAAATCTGCT
TCATCCAATGTGAAGTTCATCTTGCAGCATTTACTATGCACAACAGAGTAACTATCGAAATGACGGTGTT
AATTTTGCTAACTGGGTTAAATATTTTGCTAACTGGTTAAACATTAATATTTACCAAAGTAGGATTTTGA
GGGTGGGGGTGCTCTCTCTGAGGGGGTGGGGGTGCCGCTGTCTCTGAGGGGTGGGGGTGCCGCTGTCTCT
GAGGGGTGGGGGTGCCGCTCTCTCTGAGGGGGTGGGGGTGCCGCTTTCTCTGAGGGGGTGGGGGTGCCGC
TCTCTCTGAGGGGGTGGGGGTGCTGCTCTCTCCGAGGGGTGGAATGCCGCTGTCTCTGAGGGGTGGGGGT
GCCGCTCTAAATTGGCTCCATATCATTTGAGTTTAGGGTTCTGGTGTTTGGTTTCTTCATTCTTTACTGC
ACTCAGATTTAAGCCTTACAAAGGGAAAGCCTCTGGCCGTCACACGTAGGACGCATGAAGGTCACTCGTG
GTGAGGCTGACATGCTCACACATTACAACAGTAGAGAGGGAAAATCCTAAGACAGAGGAACTCCAGAGAT
GAGTGTCTGGAGCGCTTCAGTTCAGCTTAAGCTTGGCGTAATCATGGTCATAGCTGTTTCCTGTGTGAAA
TTGTTATCCGCTCACAATTCCACACAACATACGAGCCGGAAGCATAAAGTGTAAAGCCTGGGGTGCCTAA
TGAGTGAGCTAACTCACATTAATTGCGTTGCGCTCACTGCCCGCTTTCCAGTCGGGAAACCTGTCGTGCC
AGCTGCATTAATGAATCGGCCAACGCGCGGGGAGAGGCGGTTTGCGTATTGGGCGCTCTTCCGCTTCCTC
GCTCACTGACTCGCTGCGCTCGGTCGTTCGGCTGCGGCGAGCGGTATCAGCTCACTCAAAGGCGGTAATA
CGGTTATCCACAGAATCAGGGGATAACGCAGGAAAGAACATGTGAGCAAAAGGCCAGCAAAAGGCCAGGA
ACCGTAAAAAGGCCGCGTTGCTGGCGTTTTTCCATAGGCTCCGCCCCCCTGACGAGCATCACAAAAATCG
ACGCTCAAGTCAGAGGTGGCGAAACCCGACAGGACTATAAAGATACCAGGCGTTTCCCCCTGGAAGCTCC
CTCGTGCGCTCTCCTGTTCCGACCCTGCCGCTTACCGGATACCTGTCCGCCTTTCTCCCTTCGGGAAGCG
TGGCGCTTTCTCATAGCTCACGCTGTAGGTATCTCAGTTCGGTGTAGGTCGTTCGCTCCAAGCTGGGCTG
TGTGCACGAACCCCCCGTTCAGCCCGACCGCTGCGCCTTATCCGGTAACTATCGTCTTGAGTCCAACCCG
GTAAGACACGACTTATCGCCACTGGCAGCAGCCACTGGTAACAGGATTAGCAGAGCGAGGTATGTAGGCG
GTGCTACAGAGTTCTTGAAGTGGTGGCCTAACTACGGCTACACTAGAAGAACAGTATTTGGTATCTGCGC
TCTGCTGAAGCCAGTTACCTTCGGAAAAAGAGTTGGTAGCTCTTGATCCGGCAAACAAACCACCGCTGGT
AGCGGTGGTTTTTTTGTTTGCAAGCAGCAGATTACGCGCAGAAAAAAAGGATCTCAAGAAGATCCTTTGA
TCTTTTCTACGGGGTCTGACGCTCAGTGGAACGAAAACTCACGTTAAGGGATTTTGGTCATGAGATTATC
AAAAAGGATCTTCACCTAGATCCTTTTAAATTAAAAATGAAGTTTTAAATCAATCTAAAGTATATATGAG
TAAACTTGGTCTGACAGTTACCAATGCTTAATCAGTGAGGCACCTATCTCAGCGATCTGTCTATTTCGTT
CATCCATAGTTGCCTGACTCCCCGTCGTGTAGATAACTACGATACGGGAGGGCTTACCATCTGGCCCCAG
TGCTGCAATGATACCGCGAGACCCACGCTCACCGGCTCCAGATTTATCAGCAATAAACCAGCCAGCCGGA
AGGGCCGAGCGCAGAAGTGGTCCTGCAACTTTATCCGCCTCCATCCAGTCTATTAATTGTTGCCGGGAAG
CTAGAGTAAGTAGTTCGCCAGTTAATAGTTTGCGCAACGTTGTTGCCATTGCTACAGGCATCGTGGTGTC
ACGCTCGTCGTTTGGTATGGCTTCATTCAGCTCCGGTTCCCAACGATCAAGGCGAGTTACATGATCCCCC
ATGTTGTGCAAAAAAGCGGTTAGCTCCTTCGGTCCTCCGATCGTTGTCAGAAGTAAGTTGGCCGCAGTGT
TATCACTCATGGTTATGGCAGCACTGCATAATTCTCTTACTGTCATGCCATCCGTAAGATGCTTTTCTGT
GACTGGTGAGTACTCAACCAAGTCATTCTGAGAATAGTGTATGCGGCGACCGAGTTGCTCTTGCCCGGCG
TCAATACGGGATAATACCGCGCCACATAGCAGAACTTTAAAAGTGCTCATCATTGGAAAACGTTCTTCGG
GGCGAAAACTCTCAAGGATCTTACCGCTGTTGAGATCCAGTTCGATGTAACCCACTCGTGCACCCAACTG
ATCTTCAGCATCTTTTACTTTCACCAGCGTTTCTGGGTGAGCAAAAACAGGAAGGCAAAATGCCGCAAAA
AAGGGAATAAGGGCGACACGGAAATGTTGAATACTCATACTCTTCCTTTTTCAATATTATTGAAGCATTT
ATCAGGGTTATTGTCTCATGAGCGGATACATATTTGAATGTATTTAGAAAAATAAACAAATAGGGGTTCC
GCGCACATTTCCCCGAAAAGTGCCACCTGACGTCTAAGAAACCATTATTATCATGACATTAACCTATAAA
AATAGGCGTATCACGAGGCCCTTTCGTC
